Addgene plasmid #49733: pVRc11_987
Depositing lab: Christopher Voigt. Depositing organization: University of California, San Francisco (UCSF). Publication: Design of orthogonal genetic switches based on a crosstalk map of sigmas, anti-sigmas, and promoters. Rhodius VA, Segall-Shapiro TH, Sharon BD, Ghodasara A, Orlova E, Tabakh H, Burkhardt DH, Clancy K, Peterson TC, Gross CA, Voigt CA. Mol Syst Biol. 2013 Oct 29;9:702. doi: 10.1038/msb.2013.58. PubMed 24169405.
Backbone
  Vector backbone: pVRc
  Vector type: Bacterial Expression, Synthetic Biology
Growth in bacteria
  Bacterial resistance: Chloramphenicol, 25 μg/mL
  Growth temperature: 37°C
  Growth strain: DH10B
  Copy number: Low Copy
Gene/Insert
  Gene/Insert name: AS11_987
  Species: Vibrio parahaemolyticus RIMD 2210633
  Mutation: Codon optimized for E.coli
  Promoter: pLux
  Cloning method: Restriction Enzyme; 5′ cloning site NdeI (not destroyed); 3′ cloning site BamHI (not destroyed)
  Sequencing primers: 5′ GCGCTATCATGCCATACC; 3′ GTTTCACTTCTGAGTTCGGC
Terms and licenses: Academic/Nonprofit Terms; Industry Terms: Not Available to Industry
How to cite: pVRc11_987 was a gift from Christopher Voigt (Addgene plasmid # 49733 ; http://n2t.net/addgene:49733 ; RRID:Addgene_49733)
