[The description below was written by a language model from this plasmid's Addgene catalogue record and pLannotate feature annotations shown in this document.]
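Description:
pVRc11_987 is a low-copy bacterial expression plasmid from a synthetic biology toolkit of orthogonal genetic switches built from sigma factors, anti-sigma factors and their promoters. It is based on the pVRc backbone, propagated in E. coli and selected with chloramphenicol. The feature table shows a cat gene with its own promoter followed by a his operon terminator. Replication is attributed to a complete p15A origin, which is compatible with ColE1-type plasmids and so allows co-maintenance with partner plasmids in the same cell. An f1 phage origin is also present. The short matches to ColE1/pUC ori, RSF ori, bom, the tetracycline resistance gene and its promoter are only fragments, probably backbone remnants or sequence similarity to the p15A region rather than functional elements.

The insert, AS11_987, is a gene from Vibrio parahaemolyticus RIMD 2210633 that has been codon optimized for E. coli and cloned between NdeI and BamHI sites. Going by its name and the associated publication it is presumably an anti-sigma factor, although the record does not describe the protein further. The automated annotation does not mark the insert or the pLux promoter, which presumably lie in the unannotated regions flanking the plasmid's numbering origin, upstream of the rrnB T1 and T2 terminators. According to the catalogue entry, expression is driven by pLux. The plasmid also carries luxR from Aliivibrio fischeri, encoded on the opposite strand next to a lacI promoter fragment that appears positioned to drive it. LuxR activates pLux when bound to its acyl-homoserine lactone autoinducer, so anti-sigma expression can be induced and titrated. The construct is suited to testing how the anti-sigma represses cognate or non-cognate sigma factors in crosstalk measurements and switch design.
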