Features (pLannotate 1.2.2; 16 found; start..end, strand, type, name):
    748..863     +  ncRNA          5S rRNA: Accession: RF00001 - 5S ribosomal RNA
    867..953     +  terminator     rrnB T1 terminator: Escherichia coli rrnB; transcription terminator T1 from the E. coli rrnB gene
   1045..1072    +  terminator     rrnB T2 terminator: transcription terminator T2 from the E. coli rrnB gene
   1091..1180    +  promoter       AmpR promoter: bla
   1254..1351    +  promoter       cat promoter: promoter of the E. coli cat gene encoding chloramphenicol acetyltransferase
   1352..2008    +  CDS            cat: CAT_ECOLX - Experimental evidence at protein level: Swiss-Prot protein existence level 1. This enzyme is an effector of chloramphenicol resistance in bacteria. From Escherichia coli. This protein is used as a marker in many commonly used cloning vectors, such as pACYC184.
   2022..2081    +  terminator     his operon terminator: This putative transcriptin terminator from the E. coli his operon has a 2-bp deletion introduced during synthesis. Its efficiency has not been determined.
   2153..2608    +  rep_origin     f1 ori (sequence partly withheld): f1 bacteriophage origin of replication; arrow indicates direction of (+) strand synthesis
   2719..2952    +  rep_origin     ori (fragment): high-copy-number ColE1/pMB1/pBR322/pUC origin of replication
   3165..3186    +  misc_feature   bom (fragment): basis of mobility region from pBR322
   3285..3340    -  rep_origin     RSF ori (fragment): Plasmids containing the RSF 1030 origin of replication can be propagated in E. coli cells that contain additional plasmids with compatible origins.
   3428..3973    -  rep_origin     p15A ori: Plasmids containing the medium-copy-number p15A origin of replication can be propagated in E. coli cells that contain a second plasmid with the ColE1 origin.
   4006..4126    -  CDS            TcR (fragment): tetracycline efflux protein; tet; confers resistance to tetracycline
   4136..4154    +  promoter       tet promoter (fragment): E. coli promoter for tetracycline efflux protein gene
   4250..4999    -  CDS            luxR: LUXR_ALIFS - Experimental evidence at protein level: Swiss-Prot protein existence level 1. Transcriptional activator of the bioluminescence operon. Binds to the OHHL autoinducer. From Aliivibrio fischeri (Vibrio fischeri).
   5000..5073    -  promoter       lacI promoter (fragment): lacI
>Addgene plasmid #49733 | pVRc11_987 | depositor full sequence | sequence record 74540 | pVRc11_987 sequence 5212 bps
ATGAACAAACACCCGGATAATAATCTGCTGGAAGCCTATGCAAGCGGTAGCATTGATGCAGTTAGCGGTC
TGGTTGTTGCAACCCATCTGGAAACCTGTAGCAAATGTCGTGCCTATGTTAATCAGGTTGAAGCAAGCCA
GGCAAATACCGTTAGCGAAAGCCCGAGCGAATATAGTCCGGAATTTGATGATATGCTGAATGACATTATT
AACGCCGAACCGGTGAATGATAATGTGGTTATTCAGGATACCGCCTTTGTTAATGTTGCAGGTAAATCAT
TTGAACTGCCGAAAACCCTGGTTCGTTTTAGCGATCTGGTTGGTAGCTGGCGTAGCTATGGTGGTAAAGT
TTTTAGCGCACAGATTGATCTGGGTGAAGATGCACGTGTTAGCCTGATGTATATTGGTGAAAATGTTCAG
ATTCCGCAGCATACCCATCGTGGTCTGGAAAGCACCCTGGTTCTGCATGGTGGTTTTAGTGATGAAGATG
GTCAGTATGAAGAGGGTGATCTGATGGTTCGTGATGCAAGCGTTAAACATTCACCGTTTACCCAAGAGGG
TGAAGATTGTCTGTGTCTGACCGTTCTGACCGAACCGATGATTTTTACCCAGGGTGTTGCACGCATTTTT
AACCTGTTTGGTAAAGGTCTGTATCCGTAAGGATCCCTGTTTTGGCGGATGAGAGAAGATTTTCAGCCTG
ATACAGATTAAATCAGAACGCAGAAGCGGTCTGATAAAACAGAATTTGCCTGGCGGCAGTAGCGCGGTGG
TCCCACCTGACCCCATGCCGAACTCAGAAGTGAAACGCCGTAGCGCCGATGGTAGTGTGGGGTCTCCCCA
TGCGAGAGTAGGGAACTGCCAGGCATCAAATAAAACGAAAGGCTCAGTCGAAAGACTGGGCCTTTCGTTT
TATCTGTTGTTTGTCGGTGAACGCTCTCCTGAGTAGGACAAATCCGCCGGGAGCGGATTTGAACGTTGCG
AAGCAACGGCCCGGAGGGTGGCGGGCAGGACGCCCGCCATAAACTGCCAGGCATCAAATTAAGCAGAAGG
CCATCCTGACGGATGGCCTTTTTGCGTTTCTACAAACTCTTTTGTTTATTTTTCTAAATACATTCAAATA
TGTATCCGCTCATGAGACAATAACCCTGATAAATGCTTCAATAATATTGAAAAAGGAAGACTATGAGTAT
TCAACATTTCCGTGTCTGCTTACATAAACAGTAATACAAGGGGTGTTTACTAGAGGTTGATCGGGCACGT
AAGAGGTTCCAACTTTCACCATAATGAAATAAGATCACTACCGGGCGTATTTTTTGAGTTATCGAGATTT
TCAGGAGCTAAGGAAGCTAAAATGGAGAAAAAAATCACGGGATATACCACCGTTGATATATCCCAATGGC
ATCGTAAAGAACATTTTGAGGCATTTCAGTCAGTTGCTCAATGTACCTATAACCAGACCGTTCAGCTGGA
TATTACGGCCTTTTTAAAGACCGTAAAGAAAAATAAGCACAAGTTTTATCCGGCCTTTATTCACATTCTT
GCCCGCCTGATGAACGCTCACCCGGAGTTTCGTATGGCCATGAAAGACGGTGAGCTGGTGATCTGGGATA
GTGTTCACCCTTGTTACACCGTTTTCCATGAGCAAACTGAAACGTTTTCGTCCCTCTGGAGTGAATACCA
CGACGATTTCCGGCAGTTTCTCCACATATATTCGCAAGATGTGGCGTGTTACGGTGAAAACCTGGCCTAT
TTCCCTAAAGGGTTTATTGAGAATATGTTTTTTGTCTCAGCCAATCCCTGGGTGAGTTTCACCAGTTTTG
ATTTAAACGTGGCCAATATGGACAACTTCTTCGCCCCCGTTTTCACGATGGGCAAATATTATACGCAAGG
CGACAAGGTGCTGATGCCGCTGGCGATCCAGGTTCATCATGCCGTTTGTGATGGCTTCCATGTCGGCCGC
ATGCTTAATGAATTACAACAGTACTGTGATGAGTGGCAGGGCGGGGCGTAATAATACTAGCTCCGGCAAA
AAAACGGGCAAGGTGTCACCACCCTGCCCTTTTTCTTTAAAACCGAAAAGATTACTTCGCGTTTGCCACC
TGACGTCTAAGCTGTCAGACCAAGTTTACTCATATATACTTTAGATTGATT
[125 nt withheld, positions 2152-2276]
C
[141 nt withheld, positions 2278-2418]
CCTTTGACGTTGGAGTCCACGTTCTTTAATAGTGGACTCTTGTTCCAAACTTGAACAACACTCAACCCTA
TCTCGGGCTATTCTTTTGATTTATAAGGGATTTTGCCGATTTCGGCCTATTGGTTAAAAAATGAGCTGAT
TTAACAAAAATTTAACGCGAATTTTAACAAAATATTAACGTTTACAATTTAAAAGGATCTAGGTGAAGAT
CCTTTTTGATAATCTCATGACCAAAATCCCTTAACGTGAGTTTTCGTTCCACTGAGCGTCAGACCCCGTA
GAAAAGATCAAAGGATCTTCTTGAGATCCTTTTTTTCTGCGCGTAATCTGCTGCTTGCAAACAAAAAAAC
CACCGCTACCAGCGGTGGTTTGTTTGCCGGATCAAGAGCTACCAACTCTTTTTCCGAAGGTAACTGGCTT
CAGCAGAGCGCAGATACCAAATACTGTCCTTCTAGTGTAGCCGTAGTTAGGCCACCACTTCAAGAACTCT
GTAGCACCGCCTACATACCTCGCTCTGCTAATCCTGTTACCAGTCAGGCATTTGAGAAGCACACGGTCAC
ACTGCTTCCGGTAGTCAATAAACCGGTAAACCAGCAATAGACATAAGCGGCTATTTAACGACCCTGCCCT
GAACCGACGACCGGGTCGAATTTGCTTTCGAATTTCTGCCATTCATCCGCTTATTATCACTTATTCAGGC
GTAGCACCAGGCGTTTAAGGGCACCAATAACTGCCTTAAAAAAAGCTAGCGGAGTGTATACTGGCTTACT
ATGTTGGCACTGATGAGGGTGTCAGTGAAGTGCTTCATGTGGCAGGAGAAAAAAGGCTGCACCGGTGCGT
CAGCAGAATATGTGATACAGGATATATTCCGCTTCCTCGCTCACTGACTCGCTACGCTCGGTCGTTCGAC
TGCGGCGAGCGGAAATGGCTTACGAACGGGGCGGAGATTTCCTGGAAGATGCCAGGAAGATACTTAACAG
GGAAGTGAGAGGGCCGCGGCAAAGCCGTTTTTCCATAGGCTCCGCCCCCCTGACAAGCATCACGAAATCT
GACGCTCAAATCAGTGGTGGCGAAACCCGACAGGACTATAAAGATACCAGGCGTTTCCCCCTGGCGGCTC
CCTCGTGCGCTCTCCTGTTCCTGCCTTTCGGTTTACCGGTGTCATTCCGCTGTTATGGCCGCGTTTGTCT
CATTCCACGCCTGACACTCAGTTCCGGGTAGGCAGTTCGCTCCAAGCTGGACTGTATGCACGAACCCCCC
GTTCAGTCCGACCGCTGCGCCTTATCCGGTAACTATCGTCTTGAGTCCAACCCGGAAAGACATGCAAAAG
CACCACTGGCAGCAGCCACTGGTAATTGATTTAGAGGAGTTAGTCTTGAAGTCATGCGCCGGTTAAGGCT
AAACTGAAAGGACAAGTTTTGGTGACTGCGCTCCTCCAAGCCAGTTACCTCGGTTCAAAGAGTTGGTAGC
TCAGAGAACCTTCGAAAAACCGCCCTGCAAGGCGGTTTTTTCGTTTTCAGAGCAAGAGATTACGCGCAGA
CCAAAACGATCTCAAGAAGATCATCTTATTAATCAGATAAAATATTTGCTCATGAGCCCGAAGTGGCGAG
CCCGATCTTCCCCATCGGTGATGTCGGCGATATAGGCGCCAGCAACCGCACCTGTGGCGCCGGTGATGCC
GGCCACGATGCGTCCGGCGTAGAGGATCTGCTCATGTTTGACAGCTTATCATCGATGCATAATGTGCCTG
TCAAATGGACGAAGCAGGGATTCTGCAAACCCTATGCTACTCCCTCGAGCCGTCAATTGTCTGATTCGTT
ACCAATTATTAATTTTTAAAGTATGGGCAATCAATTGCTCCTGTTAAAATTGCTTTAGAAATACTTTGGC
AGCGGTTTGTTGTATTGAGTTTCATTTGCGCATTGGTTAAATGGAAAGTGACAGTACGCTCACTGCAACC
TAATATTTTTGAAATATCCCAAGAGCTTTTTCCTTCGCATGCCCACGCTAAACATTCTTTTTCTCTTTTG
GTTAAATCGTTGTTTGATTTATTATTTGCTATATTTATTTTTCGATAATTATCAACTAGAGAAGGAACAA
TTAATGGTATGTTCATACACGCATGTAAAAATAAACTATCTATATAGTTGTCTTTTTCTGAATGTGCAAA
ACTAAGCATTCCGAAGCCATTGTTAGCCGTATGAATAGGGAAACTAAACCCAGTGATAAGACCTGATGTT
TTCGCTTCTTTAATTACATTTGGAGATTTTTTATTTACAGCATTGTTTTCAAATATATTCCAATTAATTG
GTGAATGATTGGAGTTAGAATAATCTACTATAGGATCATATTTTATTAAATTAGCGTCATCATAATATTG
CCTCCATTTTTTAGGGTAATTATCTAGGATTGAAATATCAGATTTAACCATAGAATGAGGATAAATGATC
GCGAGTAAATAATATTCACAATGTACCATTTTAGTCATATCAGATAAGCATTGATTAATATCATTATTGC
TTCTACAAGCTTTAATTTTATTAATTATTCTGTATGTGTCGTCGGCATTTATGTTTTTCATATTCACCAC
CCTGAATTGACTCTCTTCCGGGCGCTATCATGCCATACCGCGAAAGGTTTTGCGCCATTCGATGGCGCGC
CGCTTCGTCAGGCCACATAGCTTTCTTGTTCTGATCGGAACGATCGTTGGCTGACCTGTAGGATCGTACA
GGTTTACGCAAGAAAATGGTTTGTTATAGTCGAATAAATACTAGAGAAAGAGGAGAAATACCAT
