>Addgene plasmid #49733 | pVRc11_987 | depositor partial sequence | sequence record 74144 | AS gene
ATGAACAAACACCCGGATAATAATCTGCTGGAAGCCTATGCAAGCGGTAGCATTGATGCAGTTAGCGGTC
TGGTTGTTGCAACCCATCTGGAAACCTGTAGCAAATGTCGTGCCTATGTTAATCAGGTTGAAGCAAGCCA
GGCAAATACCGTTAGCGAAAGCCCGAGCGAATATAGTCCGGAATTTGATGATATGCTGAATGACATTATT
AACGCCGAACCGGTGAATGATAATGTGGTTATTCAGGATACCGCCTTTGTTAATGTTGCAGGTAAATCAT
TTGAACTGCCGAAAACCCTGGTTCGTTTTAGCGATCTGGTTGGTAGCTGGCGTAGCTATGGTGGTAAAGT
TTTTAGCGCACAGATTGATCTGGGTGAAGATGCACGTGTTAGCCTGATGTATATTGGTGAAAATGTTCAG
ATTCCGCAGCATACCCATCGTGGTCTGGAAAGCACCCTGGTTCTGCATGGTGGTTTTAGTGATGAAGATG
GTCAGTATGAAGAGGGTGATCTGATGGTTCGTGATGCAAGCGTTAAACATTCACCGTTTACCCAAGAGGG
TGAAGATTGTCTGTGTCTGACCGTTCTGACCGAACCGATGATTTTTACCCAGGGTGTTGCACGCATTTTT
AACCTGTTTGGTAAAGGTCTGTATCCGTAA
