>Addgene plasmid #49733 | pVRc11_987 | depositor partial sequence | sequence record 74145 | pVRc backbone
GGATCCCTGTTTTGGCGGATGAGAGAAGATTTTCAGCCTGATACAGATTAAATCAGAACGCAGAAGCGGT
CTGATAAAACAGAATTTGCCTGGCGGCAGTAGCGCGGTGGTCCCACCTGACCCCATGCCGAACTCAGAAG
TGAAACGCCGTAGCGCCGATGGTAGTGTGGGGTCTCCCCATGCGAGAGTAGGGAACTGCCAGGCATCAAA
TAAAACGAAAGGCTCAGTCGAAAGACTGGGCCTTTCGTTTTATCTGTTGTTTGTCGGTGAACGCTCTCCT
GAGTAGGACAAATCCGCCGGGAGCGGATTTGAACGTTGCGAAGCAACGGCCCGGAGGGTGGCGGGCAGGA
CGCCCGCCATAAACTGCCAGGCATCAAATTAAGCAGAAGGCCATCCTGACGGATGGCCTTTTTGCGTTTC
TACAAACTCTTTTGTTTATTTTTCTAAATACATTCAAATATGTATCCGCTCATGAGACAATAACCCTGAT
AAATGCTTCAATAATATTGAAAAAGGAAGACTATGAGTATTCAACATTTCCGTGTCTGCTTACATAAACA
GTAATACAAGGGGTGTTTACTAGAGGTTGATCGGGCACGTAAGAGGTTCCAACTTTCACCATAATGAAAT
AAGATCACTACCGGGCGTATTTTTTGAGTTATCGAGATTTTCAGGAGCTAAGGAAGCTAAAATGGAGAAA
AAAATCACGGGATATACCACCGTTGATATATCCCAATGGCATCGTAAAGAACATTTTGAGGCATTTCAGT
CAGTTGCTCAATGTACCTATAACCAGACCGTTCAGCTGGATATTACGGCCTTTTTAAAGACCGTAAAGAA
AAATAAGCACAAGTTTTATCCGGCCTTTATTCACATTCTTGCCCGCCTGATGAACGCTCACCCGGAGTTT
CGTATGGCCATGAAAGACGGTGAGCTGGTGATCTGGGATAGTGTTCACCCTTGTTACACCGTTTTCCATG
AGCAAACTGAAACGTTTTCGTCCCTCTGGAGTGAATACCACGACGATTTCCGGCAGTTTCTCCACATATA
TTCGCAAGATGTGGCGTGTTACGGTGAAAACCTGGCCTATTTCCCTAAAGGGTTTATTGAGAATATGTTT
TTTGTCTCAGCCAATCCCTGGGTGAGTTTCACCAGTTTTGATTTAAACGTGGCCAATATGGACAACTTCT
TCGCCCCCGTTTTCACGATGGGCAAATATTATACGCAAGGCGACAAGGTGCTGATGCCGCTGGCGATCCA
GGTTCATCATGCCGTTTGTGATGGCTTCCATGTCGGCCGCATGCTTAATGAATTACAACAGTACTGTGAT
GAGTGGCAGGGCGGGGCGTAATAATACTAGCTCCGGCAAAAAAACGGGCAAGGTGTCACCACCCTGCCCT
TTTTCTTTAAAACCGAAAAGATTACTTCGCGTTTGCCACCTGACGTCTAAGCTGTCAGACCAAGTTTACT
CATATATACTTTAGATTGATT
[125 nt withheld, positions 1492-1616]
C
[141 nt withheld, positions 1618-1758]
CCTTTGACGTTGGAGTCCACGTTCTTTAATAGTGGACTCTTGTTCCAAACTTGAACAACACTCAACCCTA
TCTCGGGCTATTCTTTTGATTTATAAGGGATTTTGCCGATTTCGGCCTATTGGTTAAAAAATGAGCTGAT
TTAACAAAAATTTAACGCGAATTTTAACAAAATATTAACGTTTACAATTTAAAAGGATCTAGGTGAAGAT
CCTTTTTGATAATCTCATGACCAAAATCCCTTAACGTGAGTTTTCGTTCCACTGAGCGTCAGACCCCGTA
GAAAAGATCAAAGGATCTTCTTGAGATCCTTTTTTTCTGCGCGTAATCTGCTGCTTGCAAACAAAAAAAC
CACCGCTACCAGCGGTGGTTTGTTTGCCGGATCAAGAGCTACCAACTCTTTTTCCGAAGGTAACTGGCTT
CAGCAGAGCGCAGATACCAAATACTGTCCTTCTAGTGTAGCCGTAGTTAGGCCACCACTTCAAGAACTCT
GTAGCACCGCCTACATACCTCGCTCTGCTAATCCTGTTACCAGTCAGGCATTTGAGAAGCACACGGTCAC
ACTGCTTCCGGTAGTCAATAAACCGGTAAACCAGCAATAGACATAAGCGGCTATTTAACGACCCTGCCCT
GAACCGACGACCGGGTCGAATTTGCTTTCGAATTTCTGCCATTCATCCGCTTATTATCACTTATTCAGGC
GTAGCACCAGGCGTTTAAGGGCACCAATAACTGCCTTAAAAAAAGCTAGCGGAGTGTATACTGGCTTACT
ATGTTGGCACTGATGAGGGTGTCAGTGAAGTGCTTCATGTGGCAGGAGAAAAAAGGCTGCACCGGTGCGT
CAGCAGAATATGTGATACAGGATATATTCCGCTTCCTCGCTCACTGACTCGCTACGCTCGGTCGTTCGAC
TGCGGCGAGCGGAAATGGCTTACGAACGGGGCGGAGATTTCCTGGAAGATGCCAGGAAGATACTTAACAG
GGAAGTGAGAGGGCCGCGGCAAAGCCGTTTTTCCATAGGCTCCGCCCCCCTGACAAGCATCACGAAATCT
GACGCTCAAATCAGTGGTGGCGAAACCCGACAGGACTATAAAGATACCAGGCGTTTCCCCCTGGCGGCTC
CCTCGTGCGCTCTCCTGTTCCTGCCTTTCGGTTTACCGGTGTCATTCCGCTGTTATGGCCGCGTTTGTCT
CATTCCACGCCTGACACTCAGTTCCGGGTAGGCAGTTCGCTCCAAGCTGGACTGTATGCACGAACCCCCC
GTTCAGTCCGACCGCTGCGCCTTATCCGGTAACTATCGTCTTGAGTCCAACCCGGAAAGACATGCAAAAG
CACCACTGGCAGCAGCCACTGGTAATTGATTTAGAGGAGTTAGTCTTGAAGTCATGCGCCGGTTAAGGCT
AAACTGAAAGGACAAGTTTTGGTGACTGCGCTCCTCCAAGCCAGTTACCTCGGTTCAAAGAGTTGGTAGC
TCAGAGAACCTTCGAAAAACCGCCCTGCAAGGCGGTTTTTTCGTTTTCAGAGCAAGAGATTACGCGCAGA
CCAAAACGATCTCAAGAAGATCATCTTATTAATCAGATAAAATATTTGCTCATGAGCCCGAAGTGGCGAG
CCCGATCTTCCCCATCGGTGATGTCGGCGATATAGGCGCCAGCAACCGCACCTGTGGCGCCGGTGATGCC
GGCCACGATGCGTCCGGCGTAGAGGATCTGCTCATGTTTGACAGCTTATCATCGATGCATAATGTGCCTG
TCAAATGGACGAAGCAGGGATTCTGCAAACCCTATGCTACTCCCTCGAGCCGTCAATTGTCTGATTCGTT
ACCAATTATTAATTTTTAAAGTATGGGCAATCAATTGCTCCTGTTAAAATTGCTTTAGAAATACTTTGGC
AGCGGTTTGTTGTATTGAGTTTCATTTGCGCATTGGTTAAATGGAAAGTGACAGTACGCTCACTGCAACC
TAATATTTTTGAAATATCCCAAGAGCTTTTTCCTTCGCATGCCCACGCTAAACATTCTTTTTCTCTTTTG
GTTAAATCGTTGTTTGATTTATTATTTGCTATATTTATTTTTCGATAATTATCAACTAGAGAAGGAACAA
TTAATGGTATGTTCATACACGCATGTAAAAATAAACTATCTATATAGTTGTCTTTTTCTGAATGTGCAAA
ACTAAGCATTCCGAAGCCATTGTTAGCCGTATGAATAGGGAAACTAAACCCAGTGATAAGACCTGATGTT
TTCGCTTCTTTAATTACATTTGGAGATTTTTTATTTACAGCATTGTTTTCAAATATATTCCAATTAATTG
GTGAATGATTGGAGTTAGAATAATCTACTATAGGATCATATTTTATTAAATTAGCGTCATCATAATATTG
CCTCCATTTTTTAGGGTAATTATCTAGGATTGAAATATCAGATTTAACCATAGAATGAGGATAAATGATC
GCGAGTAAATAATATTCACAATGTACCATTTTAGTCATATCAGATAAGCATTGATTAATATCATTATTGC
TTCTACAAGCTTTAATTTTATTAATTATTCTGTATGTGTCGTCGGCATTTATGTTTTTCATATTCACCAC
CCTGAATTGACTCTCTTCCGGGCGCTATCATGCCATACCGCGAAAGGTTTTGCGCCATTCGATGGCGCGC
CGCTTCGTCAGGCCACATAGCTTTCTTGTTCTGATCGGAACGATCGTTGGCTGACCTGTAGGATCGTACA
GGTTTACGCAAGAAAATGGTTTGTTATAGTCGAATAAATACTAGAGAAAGAGGAGAAATACCAT
