>Addgene plasmid #49733 | pVRc11_987 | addgene partial sequence | sequence record 77203 | pTrcHis_rev
AACAGGGATCCTTACGGATACAGACCTTTACCAAACAGGTTAAAAATGCGTGCAACACCCTGGGTAAAAA
TCATCGGTTCGGTCAGAACGGTCAGACACAGACAATCTTCACCCTCTTGGGTAAACGGTGAATGTTTAAC
GCTTGCATCACGAACCATCAGATCACCCTCTTCATACTGACCATCTTCATCACTAAAACCACCATGCAGA
ACCAGGGTGCTTTCCAGACCACGATGGGTATGCTGCGGAATCTGAACATTTTCACCAATATACATCAGGC
TAACACGTGCATCTTCACCCAGATCAATCTGTGCGCTAAAAACTTTACCACCATAGCTACGCCAGCTACC
AACCAGATCGCTAAAACGAACCAGGGTTTTCGGCAGTTCAAATGATTTACCTGCAACATTAACAAAGGCG
GTATCCTGAATAACCACATTATCATTCACCGGTTCGGCGTTAATAATGTCATTCAGCATATCATCAAATT
CCGGACTATATTCGCTCGGGCTTTCGCTAACGGTATTTGCCTGGCTTGCTTCAACCTGATTAACATAGGC
ACGACATTTGCTACAGGTTTCCAGATGGGTTGCAACAACCAGACCGCTAACTGCATCAATGCTACCGCTT
GCATAGGCTTCCAGCAGATTATTATCCGGGTGTTTGTTCATATGGTATTTCTCCTCTTTCTCTAGTATTT
ATTCGACTATAACAAACCATTTTCTTGCGTAAACCTGTACGATCCTACAGGTCAGCCAACGATCGTTCCG
ATCAGAACAAGAAAGCTATGTGGCCTGACGAAGCGGCGCGCCATCGAATGGCGCAAAACCTTTCGCGGTA
TGGCATGATAGCGCCCGGAAGAGAGTCAATTCAGGGTGGTGAATATGAAAAACATAAATGCCGACGACAC
ATACAGAATAATTAATAAAATTAAAGCTTG
