>Addgene plasmid #49733 | pVRc11_987 | addgene partial sequence | sequence record 77233 | pBRrevBam
GCCGGTGATGCCGGCCACGATGCGTCCGGCGTAGAGGATCTGCTCATGTTTGACAGCTTATCATCGATGC
ATAATGTGCCTGTCAAATGGACGAAGCAGGGATTCTGCAAACCCTATGCTACTCCCTCGAGCCGTCAATT
GTCTGATTCGTTACCAATTATTAATTTTTAAAGTATGGGCAATCAATTGCTCCTGTTAAAATTGCTTTAG
AAATACTTTGGCAGCGGTTTGTTGTATTGAGTTTCATTTGCGCATTGGTTAAATGGAAAGTGACAGTACG
CTCACTGCAACCTAATATTTTTGAAATATCCCAAGAGCTTTTTCCTTCGCATGCCCACGCTAAACATTCT
TTTTCTCTTTTGGTTAAATCGTTGTTTGATTTATTATTTGCTATATTTATTTTTCGATAATTATCAACTA
GAGAAGGAACAATTAATGGTATGTTCATACACGCATGTAAAAATAAACTATCTATATAGTTGTCTTTTTC
TGAATGTGCAAAACTAAGCATTCCGAAGCCATTGTTAGCCGTATGAATAGGGAAACTAAACCCAGTGATA
AGACCTGATGTTTTCGCTTCTTTAATTACATTTGGAGATTTTTTATTTACAGCATTGTTTTCAAATATAT
TCCAATTAATTGGTGAATGATTGGAGTTAGAATAATCTACTATAGGATCATATTTTATTAAATTAGCGTC
ATCATAATATTGCCTCCATTTTTTAGGGTAATTATCTAGGATTGAAATATCAGATTTAACCATAGAATGA
GGATAAATGATCGCGAGTAAATAATATTCACAATGTACCATTTTAGTCATATCAGATAAGCATTGATTAA
TATCATTATTGCTTCTACAAGCTTTAATTTTATTAATTATTCTGTATGTGTCGTCGGCATTTATGTTTTT
CATATTCACCACCCTGAATTGACTCTCTTCCGGGCGCTATCATG
